>Addgene plasmid #75174 | p3E-MCS | depositor full sequence | sequence record 142182 | M13F and M13R primers used to sequence insert.  Backbone sequence from Invitrogen
CTTTCCTGCGTTATCCCCTGATTCTGTGGATAACCGTATTACCGCCTTTGAGTGAGCTGATACCGCTCGC
CGCAGCCGAACGACCGAGCGCAGCGAGTCAGTGAGCGAGGAAGCGGAAGAGCGCCCAATACGCAAACCGC
CTCTCCCCGCGCGTTGGCCGATTCATTAATGCAGCTGGCACGACAGGTTTCCCGACTGGAAAGCGGGCAG
TGAGCGCAACGCAATTAATACGCGTACCGCTAGCCAGGAAGAGTTTGTAGAAACGCAAAAAGGCCATCCG
TCAGGATGGCCTTCTGCTTAGTTTGATGCCTGGCAGTTTATGGCGGGCGTCCTGCCCGCCACCCTCCGGG
CCGTTGCTTCACAACGTTCAAATCCGCTCCCGGCGGATTTGTCCTACTCAGGAGAGCGTTCACCGACAAA
CAACAGATAAAACGAAAGGCCCAGTCTTCCGACTGAGCCTTTCGTTTTATTTGATGCCTGGCAGTTCCCT
ACTCTCGCGTTAACGCTAGCATGGATGTTTTCCCAGTCACGACGTTGTAAAACGACGGCCAGTCTTAAGC
TCGGGCCCTGCAGCTCTAGAGCTCGAATTCTACAGGTCACTAATACCATCTAAGTAGTTGGTTCATAGTG
ACTGCATATGTTGTGTTTTACAGTATTATGTAGTCTGTTTTTTATGCAAAATCTAATTTAATATATTGAT
ATTTATATCATTTTACGTTTCTCGTTCAACTTTCTTGTACAAAGTGGCTGGATCCCTCGAGGTCGACGGT
ATCGATAAGCTTGATATCGAATTCCCCGGGTCTAGAACTAGTGCAACTTTATTATACAAAGTTGGCATTA
TAAAAAAGCATTGCTTATCAATTTGTTGCAACGAACAGGTCACTATCAGTCAAAATAAAATCATTATTTG
GAGCTCCATGGTAGCGTTAACGCGGCCGCGATATCCCCTATAGTGAGTCGTATTACATGGTCATAGCTGT
TTCCTGGCAGCTCTGGCCCGTGTCTCAAAATCTCTGATGTTACATTGCACAAGATAAAAATATATCATCA
TGAACAATAAAACTGTCTGCTTACATAAACAGTAATACAAGGGGTGTTATGAGCCATATTCAACGGGAAA
CGTCGAGGCCGCGATTAAATTCCAACATGGATGCTGATTTATATGGGTATAAATGGGCTCGCGATAATGT
CGGGCAATCAGGTGCGACAATCTATCGCTTGTATGGGAAGCCCGATGCGCCAGAGTTGTTTCTGAAACAT
GGCAAAGGTAGCGTTGCCAATGATGTTACAGATGAGATGGTCAGACTAAACTGGCTGACGGAATTTATGC
CTCTTCCGACCATCAAGCATTTTATCCGTACTCCTGATGATGCATGGTTACTCACCACTGCGATCCCCGG
AAAAACAGCATTCCAGGTATTAGAAGAATATCCTGATTCAGGTGAAAATATTGTTGATGCGCTGGCAGTG
TTCCTGCGCCGGTTGCATTCGATTCCTGTTTGTAATTGTCCTTTTAACAGCGATCGCGTATTTCGTCTCG
CTCAGGCGCAATCACGAATGAATAACGGTTTGGTTGATGCGAGTGATTTTGATGACGAGCGTAATGGCTG
GCCTGTTGAACAAGTCTGGAAAGAAATGCATAAACTTTTGCCATTCTCACCGGATTCAGTCGTCACTCAT
GGTGATTTCTCACTTGATAACCTTATTTTTGACGAGGGGAAATTAATAGGTTGTATTGATGTTGGACGAG
TCGGAATCGCAGACCGATACCAGGATCTTGCCATCCTATGGAACTGCCTCGGTGAGTTTTCTCCTTCATT
ACAGAAACGGCTTTTTCAAAAATATGGTATTGATAATCCTGATATGAATAAATTGCAGTTTCATTTGATG
CTCGATGAGTTTTTCTAATCAGAATTGGTTAATTGGTTGTAACACTGGCAGAGCATTACGCTGACTTGAC
GGGACGGCGCAAGCTCATGACCAAAATCCCTTAACGTGAGTTACGCGTCGTTCCACTGAGCGTCAGACCC
CGTAGAAAAGATCAAAGGATCTTCTTGAGATCCTTTTTTTCTGCGCGTAATCTGCTGCTTGCAAACAAAA
AAACCACCGCTACCAGCGGTGGTTTGTTTGCCGGATCAAGAGCTACCAACTCTTTTTCCGAAGGTAACTG
GCTTCAGCAGAGCGCAGATACCAAATACTGTCCTTCTAGTGTAGCCGTAGTTAGGCCACCACTTCAAGAA
CTCTGTAGCACCGCCTACATACCTCGCTCTGCTAATCCTGTTACCAGTGGCTGCTGCCAGTGGCGATAAG
TCGTGTCTTACCGGGTTGGACTCAAGACGATAGTTACCGGATAAGGCGCAGCGGTCGGGCTGAACGGGGG
GTTCGTGCACACAGCCCAGCTTGGAGCGAACGACCTACACCGAACTGAGATACCTACAGCGTGAGCATTG
AGAAAGCGCCACGCTTCCCGAAGGGAGAAAGGCGGACAGGTATCCGGTAAGCGGCAGGGTCGGAACAGGA
GAGCGCACGAGGGAGCTTCCAGGGGGAAACGCCTGGTATCTTTATAGTCCTGTCGGGTTTCGCCACCTCT
GACTTGAGCGTCGATTTTTGTGATGCTCGTCAGGGGGGCGGAGCCTATGGAAAAACGCCAGCAACGCGGC
CTTTTTACGGTTCCTGGCCTTTTGCTGGCCTTTTGCTCACATGTT
Features (pLannotate 1.2.2; 11 found; start..end, strand, type, name):
    121..213     +  CDS            lacI (fragment): lac repressor; lacI; The lac repressor binds to the lac operator to inhibit transcription in E. coli. This inhibition can be relieved by adding lactose or isopropyl-β-D-thiogalactopyranoside (IPTG).
    268..295     -  terminator     rrnB T2 terminator: transcription terminator T2 from the E. coli rrnB gene
    427..470     +  terminator     rrnB T1 terminator: Escherichia coli rrnB; transcription terminator T1 from the E. coli rrnB gene
    517..553     -  CDS            lacZα (fragment): LacZα fragment of β-galactosidase; lacZ fragment
    624..747     -  protein_bind   attR2: mutant version of attR; recombination site for the Gateway® LR reaction LR Clonase™
    754..795     -  misc_feature   MCS (fragment): pBluescript multiple cloning site
    814..834     -  protein_bind   attB3: mutant version of attB; core recombination site for the Gateway® BP reaction BP Clonase™
    825..910     -  protein_bind   attL1 (fragment): mutant version of attL; recombination site for the Gateway® LR reaction LR Clonase™
    947..965     -  promoter       T7 promoter: promoter for bacteriophage T7 RNA polymerase
   1099..1908    +  CDS            KanR: aminoglycoside phosphotransferase; aph(3')-Ia; confers resistance to kanamycin in bacteria or G418 (Geneticin®) in eukaryotes
   2055..2643    +  rep_origin     ori: high-copy-number ColE1/pMB1/pBR322/pUC origin of replication
