[The description below was written by a language model from this plasmid's Addgene catalogue record and pLannotate feature annotations shown in this document.]
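Description:
p3E-MCS is a small (about 2.7 kb) three-prime entry clone for the Invitrogen MultiSite Gateway three-fragment system. It belongs to a Tol2 Gateway-compatible toolbox developed for zebrafish studies of the nervous system and neurodegenerative disease. It is propagated in E. coli as a high-copy plasmid from a ColE1/pUC-type origin and selected with kanamycin through an aminoglycoside phosphotransferase (KanR) gene. The catalogue lists the backbone as pDONRP4P1R. However, the construct's name, its stated role as a 3′ entry vector, and the annotated recombination sites (an attR2 site and an attL-type site overlapping an attB3 core) are what would be expected of a position-three entry clone. The backbone field should therefore be read with some caution.

The insert is a 63 bp synthetic multiple cloning site, obtained as a commercial gene fragment and introduced by Gateway recombination. It sits between the two att sites, and the annotation software recognises part of it as resembling the pBluescript polylinker. The insert has no promoter, coding sequence or reporter of its own. The remaining features are standard donor-vector elements: rrnB T1 and T2 terminators that insulate the cassette from read-through transcription, a T7 promoter next to the recombination region, and short lacI and lacZα remnants that are probably non-functional. M13 forward and reverse primer sites flank the insert for sequence verification.

The plasmid is intended as a scaffold. A gene or tag of interest is cloned into the polylinker by restriction cloning, producing a custom 3′ entry clone. That clone can then be combined in an LR reaction with 5′ and middle entry clones and a destination vector, placing the cloned sequence at the C-terminal end of a fusion.
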