Addgene plasmid #75174: p3E-MCS
Purpose: Multiple cloning site for insertion of gene of interest for C-terminal fusions.
Depositing lab: Nicholas Cole. Depositing organization: Macquarie University. Publication: A Tol2 Gateway-Compatible Toolbox for the Study of the Nervous System and Neurodegenerative Disease. Don EK, Formella I, Badrock AP, Hall TE, Morsch M, Hortle E, Hogan A, Chow S, Gwee SS, Stoddart JJ, Nicholson G, Chung R, Cole NJ. Zebrafish. 2016 Sep 15. 10.1089/zeb.2016.1321 PubMed 27631880.
Backbone
  Vector backbone: pDONRP4P1R
  Backbone manufacturer: Invitrogen
  Backbone size w/o insert (bp): 2646
  Total vector size (bp): 2709
  Vector type: Three prime entry vector for Multisite Gateway Three Fragment vector construction kit (Invitrogen)
Growth in bacteria
  Bacterial resistance: Kanamycin, 50 μg/mL
  Growth temperature: 37°C
  Growth strain: DH5alpha
  Copy number: High Copy
Gene/Insert
  Gene/Insert name: Multiple Cloning Site
  Insert size (bp): 63
  Promoter: n/a
  Cloning method: Gateway Cloning
  Sequencing primers: 5′ M13F; 3′ M13R
Resource information
  A portion of this plasmid was derived from a plasmid made by: The multiple cloning site insert was purchased from GeneArt™ Genestring™ Fragment (Invitrogen/ ThermoFisher Scientific)
Terms and licenses: Academic/Nonprofit Terms; Industry Terms: Not Available to Industry
How to cite: p3E-MCS was a gift from Nicholas Cole (Addgene plasmid # 75174 ; http://n2t.net/addgene:75174 ; RRID:Addgene_75174)
