>Addgene plasmid #75174 | p3E-MCS | addgene partial sequence | sequence record 152825 | M13-Rev 5'-CAGGAAACAGCTATGACC-3'
CGCGGCCGCGTTAACGCTACCATGGAGCTCCAAATAATGATTTTATTTTGACTGATAGTGACCTGTTCGT
TGCAACAAATTGATAAGCAATGCTTTTTTATAATGCCAACTTTGTATAATAAAGTTGCACTAGTTCTAGA
CCCGGGGAATTCGATATCAAGCTTATCGATACCGTCGACCTCGAGGGATCCAGCCACTTTGTACAAGAAA
GTTGAACGAGAAACGTAAAATGATATAAATATCAATATATTAAATTAGATTTTGCATAAAAAACAGACTA
CATAATACTGTAAAACACAACATATGCAGTCACTATGAACCAACTACTTAGATGGTATTAGTGACCTGTA
GAATTCGAGCTCTAGAGCTGCAGGGCCCGAGCTTAAGACTGGCCGTCGTTTTACAACGTCGTGACTGGGA
AAACATCCATGCTAGCGTTAACGCGAGAGTAGGGAACTGCCAGGCATCAAATAAAACGAAAGGCTCAGTC
GGAAGACTGGGCCTTTCGTTTTATCTGTTGTTTGTCGGTGAACGCTCTCCTGAGTAGGACAAATCCGCCG
GGAGCGGATTTGAACGTTGTGAAGCAACGGCCCGGAGGGTGGCGGGCAGGACGCCCGCCATAAACTGCCA
GGCATCAAACTAAGCAGAAGGCCATCCTGACGGATGGCCTTTTTGCGTTTCTACAAACTCTTCCTGGCTA
GCGGTACGCGTATTAATTGCGTTGCGCTCACTGCCCGCTTTCCAGTCGGGAAACCTGTCGTGCCAGCTGC
ATTAATGAATCGGCCAACGCGCGGGGAGAGGCGGTTTGCGTATTGGGCGCTCTTCCGCTTCCTCGCTCAC
TGACTCGCTGCGCTCGGTCGTTCGGCTGCGGCGAGCGGTATCAGCTCACTCAAAGGCGGTAATACGGTTA
TCCACAGAATCAGGGGATAACGCAGGAAAGAACATGTGAGCAAAAGGCCAGCAAAAGGCCAGGAACCGTA
AAAAGGCCGCGTTGCTGGCGTTTTTCCATAGGCTCCGCCCCCCTGACGAGCATC
