>Addgene plasmid #75174 | p3E-MCS | addgene partial sequence | sequence record 152827 | M13-F20 5'-TGTAAAACGACGGCCAGT-3'
CTACAGGTCACTAATACCATCTAAGTAGTTGGTTCATAGTGACTGCATATGTTGTGTTTTACAGTATTAT
GTAGTCTGTTTTTTATGCAAAATCTAATTTAATATATTGATATTTATATCATTTTACGTTTCTCGTTCAA
CTTTCTTGTACAAAGTGGCTGGATCCCTCGAGGTCGACGGTATCGATAAGCTTGATATCGAATTCCCCGG
GTCTAGAACTAGTGCAACTTTATTATACAAAGTTGGCATTATAAAAAAGCATTGCTTATCAATTTGTTGC
AACGAACAGGTCACTATCAGTCAAAATAAAATCATTATTTGGAGCTCCATGGTAGCGTTAACGCGGCCGC
GATATCCCCTATAGTGAGTCGTATTACATGGTCATAGCTGTTTCCTGGCAGCTCTGGCCCGTGTCTCAAA
ATCTCTGATGTTACATTGCACAAGATAAAAATATATCATCATGAACAATAAAACTGTCTGCTTACATAAA
CAGTAATACAAGGGGTGTTATGAGCCATATTCAACGGGAAACGTCGAGGCCGCGATTAAATTCCAACATG
GATGCTGATTTATATGGGTATAAATGGGCTCGCGATAATGTCGGGCAATCAGGTGCGACAATCTATCGCT
TGTATGGGAAGCCCGATGCGCCAGAGTTGTTTCTGAAACATGGCAAAGGTAGCGTTGCCAATGATGTTAC
AGATGAGATGGTCAGACTAAACTGGCTGACGGAATTTATGCCTCTTCCGACCATCAAGCATTTTATCCGT
ACTCCTGATGATGCATGGTTACTCACCACTGCGATCCCCGGAAAAACAGCATTCCAGGTATTAGAAGAAT
ATCCTGATTCAGGTGAAAATATTGTTGATGCGCTGGCAGTGTTCCTGCGCCGGTTGCATTCGATTCCTGT
TTGTAATTGTCCTTTTAACAGCGATCGCGTATTTCGTCTCGCTCAGGCGCAATCACGAATGAATAACGGT
TTGGTTGATGCGAGTG
